>Addgene plasmid #202598 | pCAGGS-N-TEV-HAT | addgene full sequence | sequence record 399468 | Addgene NGS Result
GGTCGACATTGATTATTGACTAGTTATTAATAGTAATCAATTACGGGGTCATTAGTTCATAGCCCATATA
TGGAGTTCCGCGTTACATAACTTACGGTAAATGGCCCGCCTGGCTGACCGCCCAACGACCCCCGCCCATT
GACGTCAATAATGACGTATGTTCCCATAGTAACGCCAATAGGGACTTTCCATTGACGTCAATGGGTGGAG
TATTTACGGTAAACTGCCCACTTGGCAGTACATCAAGTGTATCATATGCCAAGTACGCCCCCTATTGACG
TCAATGACGGTAAATGGCCCGCCTGGCATTATGCCCAGTACATGACCTTATGGGACTTTCCTACTTGGCA
GTACATCTACGTATTAGTCATCGCTATTACCATGGTCGAGGTGAGCCCCACGTTCTGCTTCACTCTCCCC
ATCTCCCCCCCCTCCCCACCCCCAATTTTGTATTTATTTATTTTTTAATTATTTTGTGCAGCGATGGGGG
CGGGGGGGGGGGGGGNSGCGCGCCRGGSGGGGSGGGGSGGGGSGRGGGGSGGGGSGGGGSGRGGCGGAGA
GGTGCGGCGGCAGCCAATCAGAGCGGCGCGCTCCGAAAGTTTCCTTTTATGGCGAGGCGGCGGCGGCGGC
GGCCCTATAAAAAGCGAAGCGCGCGGCGGGCGGGAGTCGCTGCGCGCTGCCTTCGCCCCGTGCCCCGCTC
CGCCGCCGCCTCGCGCCGCCCGCCCCGGCTCTGACTGACCGCGTTACTCCCACAGGTGAGCGGGCGGGAC
GGCCCTTCTCCTCCGGGCTGTAATTAGCGCTTGGTTTAATGACGGCTTGTTTCTTTTCTGTGGCTGCGTG
AAAGCCTTGAGGGGCTCCGGGAGGGCCCTTTGTGCGGGGGGAGCGGCTCGGGGGGTGCGTGCGTGTGTGT
GTGCGTGGGGAGCGCCGCGTGCGGCTCCGCGCTGCCCGGCGGCTGTGAGCGCTGCGGGCGCGGCGCGGGG
CTTTGTGCGCTCCGCAGTGTGCGCGAGGGGAGCGCGGCCGGGGGCGGTGCCCCGCGGTGCGGGGGGGGCT
GCGAGGGGAACAAAGGCTGCGTGCGGGGTGTGTGCGTGGGGGGGTGAGCAGGGGGTGTGGGCGCGTCGGT
CGGGCTGCAACCCCCCCTGCACCCCCCTCCCCGAGTTGCTGAGCACGGCCCGGCTTCGGGTGCGGGGCTC
CGTACGGGGCGTGGCGCGGGGCTCGCCGTGCCGGGCGGGGGGTGGCGGCAGGTGGGGGTGCCGGGCGGGG
CGGGGCCGCCTCGGGCCGGGGRGGGCTCGGGGGAGGGGCGCGGCGGCCCCCGGAGCGCCGGCGGCTGTCG
AGGCGCGGCGAGCCGCAGCCATTGCCTTTTATGGTAATCGTGCGAGAGGGCGCAGGGACTTCCTTTGTCC
CAAATCTGTGCGGAGCCGAAATCTGGGAGGCGCCGCCGCACCCCCTCTAGCGGGCGCGGGGCGAAGCGGT
GCGGCGCCGGCAGGAAGGAAATGGGCGGGGAGGGCCTTCGTGCGTCGCCGCGCCGCCGTCCCCTTCTCCC
TCTCCAGCCTCGGGGCTGTCCGCGGGGGGACGGCTGCCTTCGGGGGGGACGGGGCAGGGCGGGGTTCGGC
TTCTGGCGTGTGACCGGCGGCTCTAGAGCCTCTGCTAACCATGTTCATGCCTTCTTCTTTTTCCTACAGC
TCCTGGGCAACGTGCTGGTTATTGTGCTGTCTCATCATTTTGGCAAAGAATTGAGCTCCCGGGTACCGAA
TTCGATATCGCGGCCGCTCGAGGAAAACCTCTATTTTCAAGGCGCCACCATGAAGGATCATCTCATCCAC
AATGTCCACAAAGAGGAGCACGCTCATGCCCACAACAAGTGAAGATCTTTTTCCCTCTGCCAAAAATTAT
GGGGACATCATGAAGCCCCTTGAGCATCTGACTTCTGGCTAATAAAGGAAATTTATTTTCATTGCAATAG
TGTGTTGGAATTTTTTGTGTCTCTCACTCGGAAGGACATATGGGAGGGCAAATCATTTAAAACATCAGAA
TGAGTATTTGGTTTAGAGTTTGGCAACATATGCCCATATGCTGGCTGCCATGAACAAAGGTTGGCTATAA
AGAGGTCATCAGTATATGAAACAGCCCCCTGCTGTCCATTCCTTATTCCATAGAAAAGCCTTGACTTGAG
GTTAGATTTTTTTTATATTTTGTTTTGTGTTATTTTTTTCTTTAACATCCCTAAAATTTTCCTTACATGT
TTTACTAGCCAGATTTTTCCTCCTCTCCTGACTACTCCCAGTCATAGCTGTCCCTCTTCTCTTATGGAGA
TCCCTCGACCTGCAGCCCAAGCTTGGCGTAATCATGGTCATAGCTGTTTCCTGTGTGAAATTGTTATCCG
CTCACAATTCCACACAACATACGAGCCGGAAGCATAAAGTGTAAAGCCTGGGGTGCCTAATGAGTGAGCT
AACTCACATTAATTGCGTTGCGCTCACTGCCCGCTTTCCAGTCGGGAAACCTGTCGTGCCAGCGGATCCG
CATCTCAATTAGTCAGCAACCATAGTCCCGCCCCTAACTCCGCCCATCCCGCCCCTAACTCCGCCCAGTT
CCGCCCATTCTCCGCCCCATGGCTGACTAATTTTTTTTATTTATGCAGAGGCCGAGGCCGCCTCGGCCTC
TGAGCTATTCCAGAAGTAGTGAGGAGGCTTTTTTGGAGGCCTAGGCTTTTGCAAAAAGCTAACTTGTTTA
TTGCAGCTTATAATGGTTACAAATAAAGCAATAGCATCACAAATTTCACAAATAAAGCATTTTTTTCACT
GCATTCTAGTTGTGGTTTGTCCAAACTCATCAATGTATCTTATCATGTCTGGATCCGCTGCATTAATGAA
TCGGCCAACGCGCGGGGAGAGGCGGTTTGCGTATTGGGCGCTCTTCCGCTTCCTCGCTCACTGACTCGCT
GCGCTCGGTCGTTCGGCTGCGGCGAGCGGTATCAGCTCACTCAAAGGCGGTAATACGGTTATCCACAGAA
TCAGGGGATAACGCAGGAAAGAACATGTGAGCAAAAGGCCAGCAAAAGGCCAGGAACCGTAAAAAGGCCG
CGTTGCTGGCGTTTTTCCATAGGCTCCGCCCCCCTGACGAGCATCACAAAAATCGACGCTCAAGTCAGAG
GTGGCGAAACCCGACAGGACTATAAAGATACCAGGCGTTTCCCCCTGGAAGCTCCCTCGTGCGCTCTCCT
GTTCCGACCCTGCCGCTTACCGGATACCTGTCCGCCTTTCTCCCTTCGGGAAGCGTGGCGCTTTCTCATA
GCTCACGCTGTAGGTATCTCAGTTCGGTGTAGGTCGTTCGCTCCAAGCTGGGCTGTGTGCACGAACCCCC
CGTTCAGCCCGACCGCTGCGCCTTATCCGGTAACTATCGTCTTGAGTCCAACCCGGTAAGACACGACTTA
TCGCCACTGGCAGCAGCCACTGGTAACAGGATTAGCAGAGCGAGGTATGTAGGCGGTGCTACAGAGTTCT
TGAAGTGGTGGCCTAACTACGGCTACACTAGAAGAACAGTATTTGGTATCTGCGCTCTGCTGAAGCCAGT
TACCTTCGGAAAAAGAGTTGGTAGCTCTTGATCCGGCAAACAAACCACCGCTGGTAGCGGTGGTTTTTTT
GTTTGCAAGCAGCAGATTACGCGCAGAAAAAAAGGATCTCAAGAAGATCCTTTGATCTTTTCTACGGGGT
CTGACGCTCAGTGGAACGAAAACTCACGTTAAGGGATTTTGGTCATGAGATTATCAAAAAGGATCTTCAC
CTAGATCCTTTTAAATTAAAAATGAAGTTTTAAATCAATCTAAAGTATATATGAGTAAACTTGGTCTGAC
AGTTACCAATGCTTAATCAGTGAGGCACCTATCTCAGCGATCTGTCTATTTCGTTCATCCATAGTTGCCT
GACTCCCCGTCGTGTAGATAACTACGATACGGGAGGGCTTACCATCTGGCCCCAGTGCTGCAATGATACC
GCGAGACCCACGCTCACCGGCTCCAGATTTATCAGCAATAAACCAGCCAGCCGGAAGGGCCGAGCGCAGA
AGTGGTCCTGCAACTTTATCCGCCTCCATCCAGTCTATTAATTGTTGCCGGGAAGCTAGAGTAAGTAGTT
CGCCAGTTAATAGTTTGCGCAACGTTGTTGCCATTGCTACAGGCATCGTGGTGTCACGCTCGTCGTTTGG
TATGGCTTCATTCAGCTCCGGTTCCCAACGATCAAGGCGAGTTACATGATCCCCCATGTTGTGCAAAAAA
GCGGTTAGCTCCTTCGGTCCTCCGATCGTTGTCAGAAGTAAGTTGGCCGCAGTGTTATCACTCATGGTTA
TGGCAGCACTGCATAATTCTCTTACTGTCATGCCATCCGTAAGATGCTTTTCTGTGACTGGTGAGTACTC
AACCAAGTCATTCTGAGAATAGTGTATGCGGCGACCGAGTTGCTCTTGCCCGGCGTCAATACGGGATAAT
ACCGCGCCACATAGCAGAACTTTAAAAGTGCTCATCATTGGAAAACGTTCTTCGGGGCGAAAACTCTCAA
GGATCTTACCGCTGTTGAGATCCAGTTCGATGTAACCCACTCGTGCACCCAACTGATCTTCAGCATCTTT
TACTTTCACCAGCGTTTCTGGGTGAGCAAAAACAGGAAGGCAAAATGCCGCAAAAAAGGGAATAAGGGCG
ACACGGAAATGTTGAATACTCATACTCTTCCTTTTTCAATATTATTGAAGCATTTATCAGGGTTATTGTC
TCATGAGCGGATACATATTTGAATGTATTTAGAAAAATAAACAAATAGGGGTTCCGCGCACATTTCCCCG
AAAAGTGCCACCTG
Features (pLannotate 1.2.2; 16 found; start..end, strand, type, name):
      5..384     +  enhancer       CMV enhancer: human cytomegalovirus immediate early enhancer
    386..662     +  promoter       chicken β-actin promoter: No description available
    663..1679    +  intron         chimeric intron: chimera between introns from chicken β-actin and rabbit β-globin
   1797..1859    +  CDS            LDHA (fragment): LDHA_CHICK - Experimental evidence at protein level: Swiss-Prot protein existence level 1. From Gallus gallus (Chicken).
   1931..1986    +  polyA_signal   β-globin poly(A) signal: rabbit β-globin polyadenylation signal (Gil and Proudfoot, 1987)
   2371..2387    -  protein_bind   lac operator: The lac repressor binds to the lac operator to inhibit transcription in E. coli. This inhibition can be relieved by adding lactose or isopropyl-β-D-thiogalactopyranoside (IPTG). lac repressor encoded by lacI
   2395..2425    -  promoter       lac promoter: promoter for the E. coli lac operon
   2440..2461    -  protein_bind   CAP binding site: CAP binding activates transcription in the presence of cAMP. E. coli catabolite activator protein
   2474..2513    -  CDS            lacI (fragment): lac repressor; lacI; The lac repressor binds to the lac operator to inhibit transcription in E. coli. This inhibition can be relieved by adding lactose or isopropyl-β-D-thiogalactopyranoside (IPTG).
   2520..2542    +  promoter       SV40 promoter (fragment): SV40 enhancer and early promoter
   2566..2701    +  rep_origin     SV40 ori: SV40 origin of replication
   2721..2855    +  polyA_signal   SV40 poly(A) signal: SV40 polyadenylation signal
   2857..2911    -  CDS            lacI (fragment): lac repressor; lacI; The lac repressor binds to the lac operator to inhibit transcription in E. coli. This inhibition can be relieved by adding lactose or isopropyl-β-D-thiogalactopyranoside (IPTG).
   3094..3682    -  rep_origin     ori: high-copy-number ColE1/pMB1/pBR322/pUC origin of replication
   3853..4713    -  CDS            AmpR: β-lactamase; bla; confers resistance to ampicillin, carbenicillin, and related antibiotics
   4714..4818    -  promoter       AmpR promoter: bla
