[The description below was written by a language model from this plasmid's Addgene catalogue record and pLannotate feature annotations shown in this document.]
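Description:
pCAGGS-N-TEV-HAT is an empty mammalian expression backbone derived from pCAGGS, designed to add a protease-removable histidine affinity tag (HAT) to a protein of interest. It is maintained in E. coli as a high-copy plasmid through a ColE1/pUC-type origin and selected with ampicillin via the β-lactamase gene and its native promoter. No mammalian selection marker is annotated, which suits transient transfection. An SV40 origin is present and could support episomal amplification in cells expressing large T antigen. Remnants of lac regulatory sequence and an SV40 poly(A) signal are carried over from the parental vector.

Expression is driven by the CAG promoter, annotated here as its three components: the CMV immediate-early enhancer, the chicken β-actin promoter and a chimeric β-actin/β-globin intron. Transcripts are terminated by the rabbit β-globin polyadenylation signal. Between the intron and the poly(A) signal, a TEV protease recognition site, the HAT tag and a stop codon were placed in the XhoI/BglII region of pCAGGS. The short "LDHA (fragment)" hit in the feature table lies at this position and most likely corresponds to the HAT sequence rather than a genuine insert. An open reading frame is introduced at the XhoI site by Gibson assembly, and the fusion protein can then be purified by immobilized metal-affinity chromatography, eluted with imidazole, and freed of its tag by TEV cleavage.

The naming is inconsistent. The plasmid name says "N", but the purpose, tag fields and listed backbone (pCAGGS-C-TEV-HAT) all describe a C-terminal tag, so tag orientation should be checked against the sequence.
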