Addgene plasmid #202598: pCAGGS-N-TEV-HAT
Purpose: (Empty Backbone) Express C-terminal Tobacco Etch Virus (TEV) protease cleavable Histidine Affinity Tag (HAT) (KDHLIHNVHKEEHAHAHNK) in mammalian cell
Depositing lab: Chiaki Murakami. Depositing organization: Chiba University. Publication: Diacylglycerol kinase zeta interacts with sphingomyelin synthase 1 and sphingomyelin synthase-related protein via different regions. Furuta M, Murakami C, Numagami Y, Suzuki R, Sakane F. FEBS Open Bio. 2023 May 11. doi: 10.1002/2211-5463.13628. PubMed 37166445.
Backbone
  Vector backbone: pCAGGS-C-TEV-HAT
  Backbone manufacturer: Chiaki Murakami
  Backbone size (bp): 4833
  Modifications to backbone: TEV, polyhistidine affinity tag (HAT), and stop codon (TGA) were subcloned into the XhoI/BglII site of pCAGGS vector.
  Vector type: Mammalian Expression
  Promoter: CAG
  Tag / fusion protein: TEV cleavable site (ENLYFQG) (C terminal on backbone); poly-histidine affinity tag (HAT-tag) (C terminal on backbone)
Growth in bacteria
  Bacterial resistance: Ampicillin, 100 μg/mL
  Growth temperature: 37°C
  Growth strain: DH5alpha
  Copy number: High Copy
Gene/Insert
  Cloning method: Gibson Cloning
  Sequencing primers: 5′ TTCGGCTTCTGGCGTGTGACC; 3′ TATTAGCCAGAAGTCAGATGCTCAAGG
Terms and licenses: Academic/Nonprofit Terms; Industry Terms: Not Available to Industry
Depositor comments: The insert can be subcloned into XhoI site via Gibson Assembly. HAT-tagged proteins can be purified via Immobilized metal-affinity chromatography (IMAC). 150 mM imidazole was used to elute the HAT-tagged proteins. HAT-tag: KDHLIHNVHKEEHAHAHNK Reference: 1. Applied Microbiology and Biotechnology, volume 60, pages523–533 (2003) 2. Journal of Chromatography A, volume 864, Pages 247-256 (1999)
How to cite: pCAGGS-N-TEV-HAT was a gift from Chiaki Murakami (Addgene plasmid # 202598 ; http://n2t.net/addgene:202598 ; RRID:Addgene_202598)
